Addgene plasmid #55382: mCerulean-Lysosomes-20
Purpose: Localization: Lysosome Membrane, Excitation: 433, Emission: 475
Depositing lab: Michael Davidson. Publication: Internalized gap junctions are degraded by autophagy. Fong JT, Kells RM, Gumpert AM, Marzillier JY, Davidson MW, Falk MM. Autophagy. 2012 May 1;8(5):794-811. doi: 10.4161/auto.19390. Epub 2012 May 1. PubMed 22635056.
Backbone
  Vector backbone: mCerulean
  Backbone size w/o insert (bp): 4750
  Vector type: Mammalian Expression
  Selectable markers: Neomycin (select with G418)
Growth in bacteria
  Bacterial resistance: Kanamycin, 50 μg/mL
  Growth temperature: 37°C
  Growth strain: DH5alpha
  Copy number: High Copy
Gene/Insert
  Gene/Insert name: LAMP1 (alt name: NM_012857.2)
  Species: R. norvegicus (rat)
  Promoter: CMV
  Tag / fusion protein: mCerulean (C terminal on backbone)
  Cloning method: Unknown
  Sequencing primers: 5′ CMV-F; 3′ SV40pA-R
Terms and licenses: Academic/Nonprofit Terms; Industry Terms: Not Available to Industry
Depositor comments: . Excitation = 433; Emission = 475
How to cite: mCerulean-Lysosomes-20 was a gift from Michael Davidson (Addgene plasmid # 55382 ; http://n2t.net/addgene:55382 ; RRID:Addgene_55382)
