[The description below was written by a language model from this plasmid's Addgene catalogue record and pLannotate feature annotations shown in this document.]
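Description:
mCerulean-Lysosomes-20 is a mammalian expression plasmid that marks the lysosomal membrane with a cyan fluorescent protein. It is built on an mCerulean N1-style backbone in which the insert sits upstream of the fluorescent protein. The full sequence record is about 6 kb. The human cytomegalovirus immediate-early enhancer and promoter drive an open reading frame encoding rat LAMP1 (lysosome-associated membrane glycoprotein 1). A short linker region joins this to mCerulean, an enhanced monomeric, mammalian codon-optimised CFP variant, so the fluorophore lies at the C terminus of LAMP1. The "20" in the name probably refers to the linker length, but the record does not say so. An SV40 polyadenylation signal terminates the transcript. LAMP1 is a resident lysosomal membrane protein, so the fusion carries mCerulean to lysosomes. The recorded excitation and emission maxima are 433 and 475 nm.

The plasmid is propagated in E. coli through a high-copy ColE1/pUC-type origin and is selected with kanamycin. An f1 origin is also present. A single Tn5 NeoR/KanR gene serves both hosts: a bacterial (bla-type) promoter expresses it in E. coli, while an SV40 enhancer/early promoter with an HSV TK polyadenylation signal expresses it in mammalian cells, allowing G418 selection of stable transfectants. The annotated large T antigen, ble and bGH poly(A) fragments are short partial matches in the flanking backbone sequence and are unlikely to be functional elements. A second, 2.1 kb sequence record covers only the MCS remnant, LAMP1 and mCerulean, and it agrees with the full sequence. The construct is used for live-cell or fixed-cell imaging of lysosomes, and the associated publication concerns autophagic degradation of internalised gap junctions.
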