Features (pLannotate 1.2.2; 16 found; start..end, strand, type, name):
     38..341     +  enhancer       CMV enhancer: human cytomegalovirus immediate early enhancer
    342..545     +  promoter       CMV promoter: human cytomegalovirus (CMV) immediate early promoter
    568..596     +  misc_feature   MCS (fragment): multiple cloning site
    603..1824    +  CDS            LAMP1 (fragment): rat lysosome-associated membrane glycoprotein 1
   1884..2603    +  CDS            mCerulean: enhanced monomeric variant of CFP (Rizzo et al., 2004) mammalian codon-optimized
   2620..2703    +  CDS            large T antigen (fragment): large T antigen from SV40 (simian virus 40)
   2726..2847    +  polyA_signal   SV40 poly(A) signal: SV40 polyadenylation signal
   2881..3309    -  rep_origin     f1 ori (sequence partly withheld): f1 bacteriophage origin of replication; arrow indicates direction of (+) strand synthesis
   3336..3440    +  promoter       AmpR promoter: bla
   3442..3799    +  promoter       SV40 promoter: SV40 enhancer and early promoter
   3834..4628    +  CDS            NeoR/KanR: aminoglycoside phosphotransferase from Tn5; aph(3')-II (or nptII); confers resistance to neomycin, kanamycin, and G418 (Geneticin®)
   4649..4801    +  CDS            ble (fragment): BLE_KLEPN - Experimental evidence at protein level: Swiss-Prot protein existence level 1. Binding protein with a strong affinity to the bleomycin family of antibiotics. Binds to CL990; an antimitotic-antibiotic compound. From Klebsiella pneumoniae.
   4860..4907    +  polyA_signal   HSV TK poly(A) signal: herpes simplex virus thymidine kinase polyadenylation signal (Cole and Stacy, 1985)
   4998..5014    -  polyA_signal   bGH poly(A) signal (fragment): bovine growth hormone polyadenylation signal
   5236..5824    +  rep_origin     ori: high-copy-number ColE1/pMB1/pBR322/pUC origin of replication
   5939..5961    +  enhancer       CMV enhancer (fragment): human cytomegalovirus immediate early enhancer
>Addgene plasmid #55382 | mCerulean-Lysosomes-20 | addgene full sequence | sequence record 439312 | Addgene NGS Result
CGGGGTCATTAGTTCATAGCCCATATATGGAGTTCCGCGTTACATAACTTACGGTAAATGGCCCGCCTGG
CTGACCGCCCAACGACCCCCGCCCATTGACGTCAATAATGACGTATGTTCCCATAGTAACGCCAATAGGG
ACTTTCCATTGACGTCAATGGGTGGAGTATTTACGGTAAACTGCCCACTTGGCAGTACATCAAGTGTATC
ATATGCCAAGTACGCCCCCTATTGACGTCAATGACGGTAAATGGCCCGCCTGGCATTATGCCCAGTACAT
GACCTTATGGGACTTTCCTACTTGGCAGTACATCTACGTATTAGTCATCGCTATTACCATGGTGATGCGG
TTTTGGCAGTACATCAATGGGCGTGGATAGCGGTTTGACTCACGGGGATTTCCAAGTCTCCACCCCATTG
ACGTCAATGGGAGTTTGTTTTGGCACCAAAATCAACGGGACTTTCCAAAATGTCGTAACAACTCCGCCCC
ATTGACGCAAATGGGCGGTAGGCGTGTACGGTGGGAGGTCTATATAAGCAGAGCTGGTTTAGTGAACCGT
CAGATCCGCTAGCGCTACCGGACTCAGATCTCGAGCGCCACCATGGCGGCCCCGGGCGCCCGGCGTCCGC
TGCTCCTGTTGCTGCTGGCAGGCCTTGCACACAGCGCCCCAGCACTGTTCGAGGTGAAAGACAACAACGG
CACAGCGTGTATAATGGCCAGCTTCTCTGCCTCCTTTCTGACCACCTATGAGGCTGGACATGTTTCTAAG
GTCTCGAATATGACCCTGCCAGCCTCTGCAGAAGTCCTGAAGAATAGCAGCTCTTGTGGTGAAAAGAATG
CTTCTGAGCCCACCCTCGCAATCACCTTTGGAGAAGGATATTTACTGAAACTCACCTTCACAAAAAACAC
AACACGTTACAGTGTCCAGCACATGTATTTCACATATAACCTGTCAGACACACAATTCTTTCCCAATGCC
AGCTCCAAAGGGCCCGACACTGTGGATTCCACAACTGACATCAAGGCAGACATCAACAAAACATACCGAT
GTGTCAGCGACATCAGGGTCTACATGAAGAATGTGACCATTGTGCTCTGGGACGCTACTATCCAGGCCTA
CCTGCCGAGTAGCAACTTCAGCAAGGAAGAGACACGCTGCCCACAGGATCAACCTTCCCCAACTACTGGG
CCACCCAGCCCCTCACCACCACTTGTGCCCACAAACCCCAGTGTGTCCAAGTACAATGTGACTGGTGACA
ATGGAACCTGCCTGCTGGCCTCTATGGCACTGCAACTCAACATCACCTACATGAAGAAGGACAACACGAC
TGTGACCAGAGCATTCAACATCAACCCAAGTGACAAATATAGTGGGACTTGCGGTGCCCAGTTGGTGACC
CTGAAGGTGGGGAACAAGAGCAGAGTCCTGGAGCTGCAGTTTGGGATGAATGCCACTTCTAGCCTGTTTT
TCCTGCAAGGAGTTCAGTTGAACATGACTCTTCCTGATGCCATAGAGCCCACGTTCAGCACCTCCAACTA
TTCCCTGAAAGCTCTTCAGGCCAGTGTCGGCAACTCATACAAGTGCAACAGTGAGGAGCACATCTTTGTC
AGCAAGGCGCTCGCCCTCAATGTCTTCAGCGTGCAAGTCCAGGCTTTCAGGGTAGAAAGTGACAGGTTTG
GGTCTGTGGAAGAGTGTGTACAGGACGGTAACAACATGCTGATCCCCATTGCTGTGGGCGGGGCCCTGGC
AGGGCTGGTCCTCATCGTCCTCATCGCCTACCTCATCGGCAGGAAGAGGAGTCACGCGGGCTATCAGACC
ATCTCGGAATTCGGCTCCACCGGCTCCACCGGCTCCACCGGCGCGGATCCACCGGTCGCCACCATGGTGA
GCAAGGGCGAGGAGCTGTTCACCGGGGTGGTGCCCATCCTGGTCGAGCTGGACGGCGACGTAAACGGCCA
CAAGTTCAGCGTGTCCGGCGAGGGCGAGGGCGATGCCACCTACGGCAAGCTGACCCTGAAGTTCATCTGC
ACCACCGGCAAGCTGCCCGTGCCCTGGCCCACCCTCGTGACCACCCTGACCTGGGGCGTGCAGTGCTTCG
CCCGCTACCCCGACCACATGAAGCAGCACGACTTCTTCAAGTCCGCCATGCCCGAAGGCTACGTCCAGGA
GCGCACCATCTTCTTCAAGGACGACGGCAACTACAAGACCCGCGCCGAGGTGAAGTTCGAGGGCGACACC
CTGGTGAACCGCATCGAGCTGAAGGGCATCGACTTCAAGGAGGACGGCAACATCCTGGGGCACAAGCTGG
AGTACAACGCCATCAGCGACAACGTCTATATCACCGCCGACAAGCAGAAGAACGGCATCAAGGCCAACTT
CAAGATCCGCCACAACATCGAGGACGGCAGCGTGCAGCTCGCCGACCACTACCAGCAGAACACCCCCATC
GGCGACGGCCCCGTGCTGCTGCCCGACAACCACTACCTGAGCACCCAGTCCAAGCTGAGCAAAGACCCCA
ACGAGAAGCGCGATCACATGGTCCTGCTGGAGTTCGTGACCGCCGCCGGGATCACTCTCGGCATGGACGA
GCTGTACAAGTAAAGCGGCCGCGACTCTAGATCATAATCAGCCATACCACATTTGTAGAGGTTTTACTTG
CTTTAAAAAACCTCCCACACCTCCCCCTGAACCTGAAACATAAAATGAATGCAATTGTTGTTGTTAACTT
GTTTATTGCAGCTTATAATGGTTACAAATAAAGCAATAGCATCACAAATTTCACAAATAAAGCATTTTTT
TCACTGCATTCTAGTTGTGGTTTGTCCAAACTCATCAATGTATCTTAAGGCGTAAATTGTAAGCGTTAAT
ATTTTGTTAAAATTCGCGTTAAATTTTTGTTAAATCAGCTCATTTTTTAACCAATAGGCCGAAATCGGCA
AAATCCCTTATAAATCAAAAGAATAGACCGAGATAGGGT
[37 nt withheld, positions 2980-3016]
AAAGAACGTGGACTCCAACGTCAAAGG
[49 nt withheld, positions 3044-3092]
T
[91 nt withheld, positions 3094-3184]
G
[124 nt withheld, positions 3186-3309]
CAGGTGGCACTTTTCGGGGAAATGTGCGCGGAACCCCTATTTGTTTATTTTTCTAAATACATTCAAATAT
GTATCCGCTCATGAGACAATAACCCTGATAAATGCTTCAATAATATTGAAAAAGGAAGAGTCCTGAGGCG
GAAAGAACCAGCTGTGGAATGTGTGTCAGTTAGGGTGTGGAAAGTCCCCAGGCTCCCCAGCAGGCAGAAG
TATGCAAAGCATGCATCTCAATTAGTCAGCAACCAGGTGTGGAAAGTCCCCAGGCTCCCCAGCAGGCAGA
AGTATGCAAAGCATGCATCTCAATTAGTCAGCAACCATAGTCCCGCCCCTAACTCCGCCCATCCCGCCCC
TAACTCCGCCCAGTTCCGCCCATTCTCCGCCCCATGGCTGACTAATTTTTTTTATTTATGCAGAGGCCGA
GGCCGCCTCGGCCTCTGAGCTATTCCAGAAGTAGTGAGGAGGCTTTTTTGGAGGCCTAGGCTTTTGCAAA
GATCGATCAAGAGACAGGATGAGGATCGTTTCGCATGATTGAACAAGATGGATTGCACGCAGGTTCTCCG
GCCGCTTGGGTGGAGAGGCTATTCGGCTATGACTGGGCACAACAGACAATCGGCTGCTCTGATGCCGCCG
TGTTCCGGCTGTCAGCGCAGGGGCGCCCGGTTCTTTTTGTCAAGACCGACCTGTCCGGTGCCCTGAATGA
ACTGCAAGACGAGGCAGCGCGGCTATCGTGGCTGGCCACGACGGGCGTTCCTTGCGCAGCTGTGCTCGAC
GTTGTCACTGAAGCGGGAAGGGACTGGCTGCTATTGGGCGAAGTGCCGGGGCAGGATCTCCTGTCATCTC
ACCTTGCTCCTGCCGAGAAAGTATCCATCATGGCTGATGCAATGCGGCGGCTGCATACGCTTGATCCGGC
TACCTGCCCATTCGACCACCAAGCGAAACATCGCATCGAGCGAGCACGTACTCGGATGGAAGCCGGTCTT
GTCGATCAGGATGATCTGGACGAAGAGCATCAGGGGCTCGCGCCAGCCGAACTGTTCGCCAGGCTCAAGG
CGAGCATGCCCGACGGCGAGGATCTCGTCGTGACCCATGGCGATGCCTGCTTGCCGAATATCATGGTGGA
AAATGGCCGCTTTTCTGGATTCATCGACTGTGGCCGGCTGGGTGTGGCGGACCGCTATCAGGACATAGCG
TTGGCTACCCGTGATATTGCTGAAGAGCTTGGCGGCGAATGGGCTGACCGCTTCCTCGTGCTTTACGGTA
TCGCCGCTCCCGATTCGCAGCGCATCGCCTTCTATCGCCTTCTTGACGAGTTCTTCTGAGCGGGACTCTG
GGGTTCGAAATGACCGACCAAGCGACGCCCAACCTGCCATCACGAGATTTCGATTCCACCGCCGCCTTCT
ATGAAAGGTTGGGCTTCGGAATCGTTTTCCGGGACGCCGGCTGGATGATCCTCCAGCGCGGGGATCTCAT
GCTGGAGTTCTTCGCCCACCCTAGGGGGAGGCTAACTGAAACACGGAAGGAGACAATACCGGAAGGAACC
CGCGCTATGACGGCAATAAAAAGACAGAATAAAACGCACGGTGTTGGGTCGTTTGTTCATAAACGCGGGG
TTCGGTCCCAGGGCTGGCACTCTGTCGATACCCCACCGAGACCCCATTGGGGCCAATACGCCCGCGTTTC
TTCCTTTTCCCCACCCCACCCCCCAAGTTCGGGTGAAGGCCCAGGGCTCGCAGCCAACGTCGGGGCGGCA
GGCCCTGCCATAGCCTCAGGTTACTCATATATACTTTAGATTGATTTAAAACTTCATTTTTAATTTAAAA
GGATCTAGGTGAAGATCCTTTTTGATAATCTCATGACCAAAATCCCTTAACGTGAGTTTTCGTTCCACTG
AGCGTCAGACCCCGTAGAAAAGATCAAAGGATCTTCTTGAGATCCTTTTTTTCTGCGCGTAATCTGCTGC
TTGCAAACAAAAAAACCACCGCTACCAGCGGTGGTTTGTTTGCCGGATCAAGAGCTACCAACTCTTTTTC
CGAAGGTAACTGGCTTCAGCAGAGCGCAGATACCAAATACTGTTCTTCTAGTGTAGCCGTAGTTAGGCCA
CCACTTCAAGAACTCTGTAGCACCGCCTACATACCTCGCTCTGCTAATCCTGTTACCAGTGGCTGCTGCC
AGTGGCGATAAGTCGTGTCTTACCGGGTTGGACTCAAGACGATAGTTACCGGATAAGGCGCAGCGGTCGG
GCTGAACGGGGGGTTCGTGCACACAGCCCAGCTTGGAGCGAACGACCTACACCGAACTGAGATACCTACA
GCGTGAGCTATGAGAAAGCGCCACGCTTCCCGAAGGGAGAAAGGCGGACAGGTATCCGGTAAGCGGCAGG
GTCGGAACAGGAGAGCGCACGAGGGAGCTTCCAGGGGGAAACGCCTGGTATCTTTATAGTCCTGTCGGGT
TTCGCCACCTCTGACTTGAGCGTCGATTTTTGTGATGCTCGTCAGGGGGGCGGAGCCTATGGAAAAACGC
CAGCAACGCGGCCTTTTTACGGTTCCTGGCCTTTTGCTGGCCTTTTGCTCACATGTTCTTTCCTGCGTTA
TCCCCTGATTCTGTGGATAACCGTATTACCGCCATGCATTAGTTATTAATAGTAATCAATTA
