Features (pLannotate 1.2.2; 3 found; start..end, strand, type, name):
     12..40      +  misc_feature   MCS (fragment): multiple cloning site
     47..1268    +  CDS            LAMP1 (fragment): rat lysosome-associated membrane glycoprotein 1
   1328..2047    +  CDS            mCerulean: enhanced monomeric variant of CFP (Rizzo et al., 2004) mammalian codon-optimized
>Addgene plasmid #55382 | mCerulean-Lysosomes-20 | analyzer sequence | sequence record 85786
ACGTCAGATCCGCTAGCGCTACCGGACTCAGATCTCGAGCGCCACCATGGCGGCCCCGGGCGCCCGGCGT
CCGCTGCTCCTGTTGCTGCTGGCAGGCCTTGCACACAGCGCCCCAGCACTGTTCGAGGTGAAAGACAACA
ACGGCACAGCGTGTATAATGGCCAGCTTCTCTGCCTCCTTTCTGACCACCTATGAGGCTGGACATGTTTC
TAAGGTCTCGAATATGACCCTGCCAGCCTCTGCAGAAGTCCTGAAGAATAGCAGCTCTTGTGGTGAAAAG
AATGCTTCTGAGCCCACCCTCGCAATCACCTTTGGAGAAGGATATTTACTGAAACTCACCTTCACAAAAA
ACACAACACGTTACAGTGTCCAGCACATGTATTTCACATATAACCTGTCAGACACACAATTCTTTCCCAA
TGCCAGCTCCAAAGGGCCCGACACTGTGGATTCCACAACTGACATCAAGGCAGACATCAACAAAACATAC
CGATGTGTCAGCGACATCAGGGTCTACATGAAGAATGTGACCATTGTGCTCTGGGACGCTACTATCCAGG
CCTACCTGCCGAGTAGCAACTTCAGCAAGGAAGAGACACGCTGCCCACAGGATCAACCTTCCCCAACTAC
TGGGCCACCCAGCCCCTCACCACCACTTGTGCCCACAAACCCCAGTGTGTCCAAGTACAATGTGACTGGT
GACAATGGAACCTGCCTGCTGGCCTCTATGGCACTGCAACTCAACATCACCTACATGAAGAAGGACAACA
CGACTGTGACCAGAGCATTCAACATCAACCCAAGTGACAAATATAGTGGGACTTGCGGTGCCCAGTTGGT
GACCCTGAAGGTGGGGAACAAGAGCAGAGTCCTGGAGCTGCAGTTTGGGATGAATGCCACTTCTAGCCTG
TTTTTCCTGCAAGGAGTTCAGTTGAACATGACTCTTCCTGATGCCATAGAGCCCACGTTCAGCACCTCCA
ACTATTCCCTGAAAGCTCTTCAGGCCAGTGTCGGCAACTCATACAAGTGCAACAGTGAGGAGCACATCTT
TGTCAGCAAGGCGCTCGCCCTCAATGTCTTCAGCGTGCAAGTCCAGGCTTTCAGGGTAGAAAGTGACAGG
TTTGGGTCTGTGGAAGAGTGTGTACAGGACGGTAACAACATGCTGATCCCCATTGCTGTGGGCGGGGCCC
TGGCAGGGCTGGTCCTCATCGTCCTCATCGCCTACCTCATCGGCAGGAAGAGGAGTCACGCGGGCTATCA
GACCATCTCGGAATTCGGCTCCACCGGCTCCACCGGCTCCACCGGCGCGGATCCACCGGTCGCCACCATG
GTGAGCAAGGGCGAGGAGCTGTTCACCGGGGTGGTGCCCATCCTGGTCGAGCTGGACGGCGACGTAAACG
GCCACAAGTTCAGCGTGTCCGGCGAGGGCGAGGGCGATGCCACCTACGGCAAGCTGACCCTGAAGTTCAT
CTGCACCACCGGCAAGCTGCCCGTGCCCTGGCCCACCCTCGTGACCACCCTGACCTGGGGCGTGCAGTGC
TTCGCCCGCTACCCCGACCACATGAAGCAGCACGACTTCTTCAAGTCCGCCATGCCCGAAGGCTACGTCC
AGGAGCGCACCATCTTCTTCAAGGACGACGGCAACTACAAGACCCGCGCCGAGGTGAAGTTCGAGGGCGA
CACCCTGGTGAACCGCATCGAGCTGAAGGGCATCGACTTCAAGGAGGACGGCAACATCCTGGGGCACAAG
CTGGAGTACAACGCCATCAGCGACAACGTCTATATCACCGCCGACAAGCAGAAGAACGGCATCAAGGCCA
ACTTCAAGATCCGCCACAACATCGAGGACGGCAGCGTGCAGCTCGCCGACCACTACCAGCAGAACACCCC
CATCGGCGACGGCCCCGTGCTGCTGCCCGACAACCACTACCTGAGCACCCAGTCCAAGCTGAGCAAAGAC
CCCAACGAGAAGCGCGATCACATGGTCCTGCTGGAGTTCGTGACCGCCGCCGGGATCACTCTCGGCATGG
ACGAGCTGTACAAGTAAAGCGGCCGCGACTCTAGATCATAATCAGCCATACCACATT
