>Addgene plasmid #55382 | mCerulean-Lysosomes-20 Sequencing Result | analyzer sequence | sequence record 101928
GTGGAGCCGGTGGAGCCGGTGGAGCCGAATTCCGAGATGGTCTGATAGCCCGCGTGACTCCTCTTCCTGC
CGATGAGGTAGGCGATGAGGACGATGAGGACCAGCCCTGCCAGGGCCCCGCCCACAGCAATGGGGATCAG
CATGTTGTTACCGTCCTGTACACACTCTTCCACAGACCCAAACCTGTCACTTTCTACCCTGAAAGCCTGG
ACTTGCACGCTGAAGACATTGAGGGCGAGCGCCTTGCTGACAAAGATGTGCTCCTCACTGTTGCACTTGT
ATGAGTTGCCGACACTGGCCTGAAGAGCTTTCAGGGAATAGTTGGAGGTGCTGAACGTGGGCTCTATGGC
ATCAGGAAGAGTCATGTTCAACTGAACTCCTTGCAGGAAAAACAGGCTAGAAGTGGCATTCATCCCAAAC
TGCAGCTCCAGGACTCTGCTCTTGTTCCCCACCTTCAGGGTCACCAACTGGGCACCGCAAGTCCCACTAT
ATTTGTCACTTGGGTTGATGTTGAATGCTCTGGTCACAGTCGTGTTGTCCTTCTTCATGTAGGTGATGTT
GAGTTGCAGTGCCATAGAGGCCAGCAGGCAGGTTCCATTGTCACCAGTCACATTGTACTTGGACACACTG
GGGTTTGTGGGCACAAGTGGTGGTGAGGGGCTGGGTGGCCCAGTAGTTGGGGAAGGTTGATCCTGTGGGC
AGCGTGTCTCTTCCTTGCTGAAGTTGCTACTCGGCAGGTAGGCCTGGATAGTAGCGTCCCAGAGCACAAT
GGTCACATTCTTCATGTAGACCCTGATGTCGCTGACACATCGGTATGTTTTGTTGATGTCTGCCTTGATG
TCAGTTGTGGAATCCACAGTGTCGGG
